Addgene plasmid #221977: ND2 alphaDdCBE T2
Purpose: Expresses mitochondrial cytosine base editor arm in mammalian cells
Depositing lab: Stephen Ekker. Depositing organization: Mayo Foundation for Medical Education and Research. Publication: Unconstrained Precision Mitochondrial Genome Editing with alphaDdCBEs. Castillo SR, Simone BW, Clark KJ, Devaux P, Ekker SC. Hum Gene Ther. 2024 Sep 24. doi: 10.1089/hum.2024.073. PubMed 39212664.
Backbone
  Vector backbone: pCMV
  Backbone size w/o insert (bp): 4717
  Vector type: Mammalian Expression, CRISPR
  Selectable markers: Blasticidin
Growth in bacteria
  Bacterial resistance: Ampicillin, 100 μg/mL
  Growth temperature: 30°C
  Growth strain: NEB Stable
  Copy number: High Copy
Gene/Insert
  Gene/Insert name: COX8A MTS-3xFLAG-TALE NT-alphaN-ND2 TALE T2 repeats-TALE CTD-DddAtox 1397N-UGI-ATP5B 3'UTR
  Species: Synthetic
  Insert size (bp): 3031
  Mutation: TALE: Q231R, W232G, S233A
  Promoter: CMV
  Tag / fusion protein: 3xFLAG (N terminal on backbone)
  Cloning method: Golden Gate
  Sequencing primers: 5′ T7; 3′ ACACCCGCCGCGCTTAATGC
Terms and licenses: Academic/Nonprofit Terms; Industry Terms: Not Available to Industry
Depositor comments: 5' Cloning Site: BsmBI (Not Destroyed), 3' Cloning Site: BsmBI (Not Destroyed). Please visit https://www.biorxiv.org/content/10.1101/2024.05.13.593977v1 for bioRxiv preprint.
How to cite: ND2 alphaDdCBE T2 was a gift from Stephen Ekker (Addgene plasmid # 221977 ; http://n2t.net/addgene:221977 ; RRID:Addgene_221977)
