[The description below was written by a language model from this plasmid's Addgene catalogue record and pLannotate feature annotations shown in this document.]
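Description:
ND2 alphaDdCBE T2 is a mammalian expression plasmid built on a pCMV backbone that encodes one arm of a TALE-based mitochondrial cytosine base editor (DdCBE). It is propagated in E. coli through a high-copy ColE1/pUC-type origin with ampicillin selection (AmpR), and it also carries an f1 origin. For selection in mammalian cells, an SV40 early promoter, paired with the bacterial EM7 promoter, drives a blasticidin S deaminase gene followed by an SV40 polyadenylation signal. Short bleomycin-resistance fragments annotated next to this cassette appear to be backbone remnants.

The payload is a single synthetic fusion protein expressed from the CMV enhancer/promoter, with a T7 promoter just upstream of the coding sequence. A COX8A mitochondrial targeting sequence at the N terminus directs import into the mitochondrial matrix, followed by a 3xFLAG epitope for detection. Next comes a TALE DNA-binding domain: an AvrBs3-type N-terminal region, the "T2" repeat array assembled by Golden Gate cloning between retained BsmBI sites, and a TALE C-terminal domain. The repeat array itself falls in an unannotated gap of the feature table. The N-terminal region carries the Q231R, W232G and S233A substitutions, listed in the insert name as "alphaN"; the associated publication title points to unconstrained target-site choice. The TALE is fused to the 1397N split half of the DddA double-stranded DNA cytidine deaminase toxin and to a uracil glycosylase inhibitor (UGI), which protects the deaminated base from excision repair. The insert ends with an ATP5B 3'UTR according to the catalogue, although the feature table does not annotate it.

Because this plasmid supplies only one half of the split deaminase, it would presumably be used with a partner arm carrying the complementary DddA half. The name indicates that the target lies in the mitochondrial ND2 gene, where the reconstituted editor would install C-to-T changes.
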