Features (pLannotate 1.2.2; 26 found; start..end, strand, type, name):
     28..80      -  misc_feature   bom (fragment): basis of mobility region from pBR322
    235..614     +  enhancer       CMV enhancer: human cytomegalovirus immediate early enhancer
    615..818     +  promoter       CMV promoter: human cytomegalovirus (CMV) immediate early promoter
    814..847     +  LTR            5' LTR (truncated) (fragment): truncated 5' long terminal repeat (LTR) from HIV-1
    863..881     +  promoter       T7 promoter: promoter for bacteriophage T7 RNA polymerase
    910..993     +  CDS            COX8A (fragment): COX8A_HUMAN - Also known as COX8, COX8L. Experimental evidence at protein level: Swiss-Prot protein existence level 1. Component of the cytochrome c oxidase, the last enzyme in the mitochondrial electron transport chain which drives oxidative phosphorylation. The respiratory chain contains 3 multisubunit complexes succinate dehydrogenase (complex II, CII), ubiquinol- cytochrome c oxidoreductase (cytochrome b-c1 complex, complex III, CIII) and cytochrome c oxidase (complex IV, CIV), that cooperate to transfer electrons derived from NADH and succinate to molecular oxygen, creating an electrochem
    994..1059    +  CDS            3xFLAG: three tandem FLAG® epitope tags, followed by an enterokinase cleavage site
   1072..1578    +  CDS            avrBs3 (fragment): AVRB3_XANEU - Experimental evidence at protein level: Swiss-Prot protein existence level 1. Avirulence protein. Acts as a transcription factor in C.annuum plants. In susceptible plants lacking the Bs3 resistance gene induces expression of a number of genes, including genes homologous to a family of auxin-induced genes, alpha-expansin genes, pectate lyase, anthocyanidin glucoside rhamnosyl transferase and at least one transcription factor, UPA20. Their expression leads to plant hypertrophy in mesophyll cells, probably mainly mediated by UPA20 (PubMed:17962565). In resistant plants induces the h
   3067..3186    +  CDS            avrBs3 (fragment): AVRB3_XANEU - Experimental evidence at protein level: Swiss-Prot protein existence level 1. Avirulence protein. Acts as a transcription factor in C.annuum plants. In susceptible plants lacking the Bs3 resistance gene induces expression of a number of genes, including genes homologous to a family of auxin-induced genes, alpha-expansin genes, pectate lyase, anthocyanidin glucoside rhamnosyl transferase and at least one transcription factor, UPA20. Their expression leads to plant hypertrophy in mesophyll cells, probably mainly mediated by UPA20 (PubMed:17962565). In resistant plants induces the h
   3187..3522    +  CDS            dddA (fragment): DDDA_BURC1 - Experimental evidence at protein level: Swiss-Prot protein existence level 1. Toxic component of a toxin-immunity protein module, which functions as a cellular contact-dependent growth inhibition (CDI) system. CDI modules allow bacteria to communicate with and inhibit the growth of closely related neighboring bacteria in a contact-dependent fashion. Bacteria that have this module inhibit or kill bacteria without it, giving them a growth advantage. Probably specifically inhibited by cognate immunity protein DddI (Probable). The C-terminal 163 residue fragment has double-stranded DN
   3532..3780    +  CDS            UGI: UNGI_BPPB2 - Experimental evidence at protein level: Swiss-Prot protein existence level 1. This protein binds specifically and reversibly to the host uracil-DNA glycosylase, preventing removal of uracil residues from PBS2 DNA by the host uracil-excision repair system. From Bacillus phage PBS2 (Bacteriophage PBS2).
   3938..3959    +  promoter       SV40 promoter (fragment): SV40 enhancer and early promoter
   3980..4408    +  rep_origin     f1 ori (sequence partly withheld): f1 bacteriophage origin of replication; arrow indicates direction of (+) strand synthesis
   4422..4751    +  promoter       SV40 promoter: SV40 enhancer and early promoter
   4799..4846    +  promoter       EM7 promoter: synthetic bacterial promoter&nbsp
   4865..5263    +  CDS            BSD: blasticidin S deaminase; Aspergillus terreus BSD; confers resistance to blasticidin
   5264..5291    +  CDS            BleoR (fragment): antibiotic-binding protein; Sh ble from Streptoalloteichus hindustanus; confers resistance to bleomycin, phleomycin, and Zeocin™
   5301..5426    +  CDS            ble (fragment): BLE_KLEPN - Experimental evidence at protein level: Swiss-Prot protein existence level 1. Binding protein with a strong affinity to the bleomycin family of antibiotics. Binds to CL990; an antimitotic-antibiotic compound. From Klebsiella pneumoniae.
   5421..5542    +  polyA_signal   SV40 poly(A) signal: SV40 polyadenylation signal
   5615..5631    -  protein_bind   lac operator: The lac repressor binds to the lac operator to inhibit transcription in E. coli. This inhibition can be relieved by adding lactose or isopropyl-β-D-thiogalactopyranoside (IPTG). lac repressor encoded by lacI
   5639..5669    -  promoter       lac promoter: promoter for the E. coli lac operon
   5684..5705    -  protein_bind   CAP binding site: CAP binding activates transcription in the presence of cAMP. E. coli catabolite activator protein
   5718..5810    -  CDS            lacI (fragment): lac repressor; lacI; The lac repressor binds to the lac operator to inhibit transcription in E. coli. This inhibition can be relieved by adding lactose or isopropyl-β-D-thiogalactopyranoside (IPTG).
   5993..6581    -  rep_origin     ori: high-copy-number ColE1/pMB1/pBR322/pUC origin of replication
   6752..7612    -  CDS            AmpR: β-lactamase; bla; confers resistance to ampicillin, carbenicillin, and related antibiotics
   7613..7717    -  promoter       AmpR promoter: bla
>Addgene plasmid #221977 | ND2 alphaDdCBE T2 | addgene full sequence | sequence record 438720 | Addgene NGS Result
GACGGATCGGGAGATCTCCCGATCCCCTATGGTGCACTCTCAGTACAATCTGCTCTGATGCCGCATAGTT
AAGCCAGTATCTGCTCCCTGCTTGTGTGTTGGAGGTCGCTGAGTAGTGCGCGAGCAAAATTTAAGCTACA
ACAAGGCAAGGCTTGACCGACAATTGCATGAAGAATCTGCTTAGGGTTAGGCGTTTTGCGCTGCTTCGCG
ATGTACGGGCCAGATATACGCGTTGACATTGATTATTGACTAGTTATTAATAGTAATCAATTACGGGGTC
ATTAGTTCATAGCCCATATATGGAGTTCCGCGTTACATAACTTACGGTAAATGGCCCGCCTGGCTGACCG
CCCAACGACCCCCGCCCATTGACGTCAATAATGACGTATGTTCCCATAGTAACGCCAATAGGGACTTTCC
ATTGACGTCAATGGGTGGAGTATTTACGGTAAACTGCCCACTTGGCAGTACATCAAGTGTATCATATGCC
AAGTACGCCCCCTATTGACGTCAATGACGGTAAATGGCCCGCCTGGCATTATGCCCAGTACATGACCTTA
TGGGACTTTCCTACTTGGCAGTACATCTACGTATTAGTCATCGCTATTACCATGGTGATGCGGTTTTGGC
AGTACATCAATGGGCGTGGATAGCGGTTTGACTCACGGGGATTTCCAAGTCTCCACCCCATTGACGTCAA
TGGGAGTTTGTTTTGGCACCAAAATCAACGGGACTTTCCAAAATGTCGTAACAACTCCGCCCCATTGACG
CAAATGGGCGGTAGGCGTGTACGGTGGGAGGTCTATATAAGCAGAGCTCTCTGGCTAACTAGAGAACCCA
CTGCTTACTGGCTTATCGAAATTAATACGACTCACTATAGGGAGACCCAAGCTGGCTAGCACCATGGCCT
CCGTTCTGACCCCGCTGCTGCTGCGTGGCCTGACCGGCTCCGCTCGTCGTCTGCCAGTTCCGCGTGCGAA
AATCCATTCCCTGGACTACAAAGACCATGACGGTGATTATAAAGATCATGACATCGATTACAAGGATGAC
GATGACAAGATGGACATCGCGGATCTGCGTACCCTGGGTTACAGCCAGCAGCAGCAGGAGAAGATCAAGC
CAAAGGTGCGCAGCACCGTGGCCCAGCACCATGAAGCTCTGGTGGGTCACGGCTTCACCCACGCGCACAT
CGTGGCTCTGAGCCAGCACCCAGCCGCGCTGGGTACCGTGGCCGTGAAATATCAGGACATGATTGCTGCC
CTGCCAGAGGCTACCCATGAAGCGATTGTGGGTGTGGGCAAGAGAGGAGCCGGTGCTCGTGCGCTGGAGG
CCCTGCTGACCGTGGCCGGTGAACTGCGTGGCCCGCCGCTGCAGCTGGATACCGGCCAGCTGCTGAAAAT
CGCGAAACGTGGCGGTGTGACCGCTGTGGAAGCTGTGCATGCCTGGCGTAATGCTCTGACCGGTGCCCCC
CTGAACCTGACCCCGGACCAAGTGGTGGCTATCGCCAGCAACATTGGCGGCAAGCAAGCGCTCGAAACGG
TGCAGCGGCTGTTGCCGGTGCTGTGCCAGGACCATGGCCTGACCCCGGACCAAGTGGTGGCTATCGCCAG
CAACAATGGCGGCAAGCAAGCGCTCGAAACGGTGCAGCGGCTGTTGCCGGTGCTGTGCCAGGACCATGGC
CTGACTCCGGACCAAGTGGTGGCTATCGCCAGCCACGATGGCGGCAAGCAAGCGCTCGAAACGGTGCAGC
GGCTGTTGCCGGTGCTGTGCCAGGACCATGGCCTGACCCCGGACCAAGTGGTGGCTATCGCCAGCAACGG
TGGCGGCAAGCAAGCGCTCGAAACGGTGCAGCGGCTGTTGCCGGTGCTGTGCCAGGACCATGGCCTGACC
CCGGACCAAGTGGTGGCTATCGCCAGCAACAATGGCGGCAAGCAAGCGCTCGAAACGGTGCAGCGGCTGT
TGCCGGTGCTGTGCCAGGACCATGGCCTGACCCCGGACCAAGTGGTGGCTATCGCCAGCAACAATGGCGG
CAAGCAAGCGCTCGAAACGGTGCAGCGGCTGTTGCCGGTGCTGTGCCAGGACCATGGCCTGACCCCGGAC
CAAGTGGTGGCTATCGCCAGCAACAATGGCGGCAAGCAAGCGCTCGAAACGGTGCAGCGGCTGTTGCCGG
TGCTGTGCCAGGACCATGGCCTCACACCCGATCAGGTCGTGGCTATCGCCAGCAACGGTGGCGGCAAGCA
AGCGCTCGAAACGGTGCAGCGGCTGTTGCCGGTGCTGTGCCAGGACCATGGCCTGACCCCGGACCAAGTG
GTGGCTATCGCCAGCAACGGTGGCGGCAAGCAAGCGCTCGAAACGGTGCAGCGGCTGTTGCCGGTGCTGT
GCCAGGACCATGGCCTGACCCCGGACCAAGTGGTGGCTATCGCCAGCAACGGTGGCGGCAAGCAAGCGCT
CGAAACGGTGCAGCGGCTGTTGCCGGTGCTGTGCCAGGACCATGGCCTGACCCCGGACCAAGTGGTGGCT
ATCGCCAGCAACAATGGCGGCAAGCAAGCGCTCGAAACGGTGCAGCGGCTGTTGCCGGTGCTGTGCCAGG
ACCATGGCCTGACCCCGGACCAAGTGGTGGCTATCGCCAGCAACAATGGCGGCAAGCAAGCGCTCGAAAC
GGTGCAGCGGCTGTTGCCGGTGCTGTGCCAGGACCATGGCCTGACCCCGGACCAAGTGGTGGCTATCGCC
AGCAACGGTGGCGGCAAGCAAGCGCTCGAAACGGTGCAGCGGCTGTTGCCGGTGCTGTGCCAGGACCATG
GCCTGACCCCGGACCAAGTGGTGGCTATCGCCAGCAACGGTGGCGGCAAGCAAGCGCTCGAAACGGTGCA
GCGGCTGTTGCCGGTGCTGTGCCAGGACCATGGCCTGACCCCGGACCAAGTGGTGGCTATCGCCAGCAAC
GGTGGCGGCAAGCAAGCGCTCGAAACGGTGCAGCGGCTGTTGCCGGTGCTGTGCCAGGACCATGGCCTGA
CCCCGGACCAAGTGGTGGCTATCGCCAGCAACATTGGCGGCAAGCAAGCGCTCGAAAGCATTGTGGCCCA
GCTGAGCCGGCCTGATCCGGCGTTGGCCGCGTTGACCAACGATCACCTGGTGGCCCTGGCCTGCCTGGGC
GGTCGTCCGGCCCTGGATGCGGTGAAGAAAGGCCTGGGTGGATCCGGCAGCTACGCCCTGGGTCCGTATC
AGATTAGCGCCCCGCAGCTGCCAGCTTACAATGGTCAGACCGTGGGTACCTTCTACTATGTGAACGACGC
GGGCGGTCTGGAGAGCAAGGTGTTTAGCAGCGGCGGTCCAACCCCGTACCCAAACTATGCCAATGCCGGT
CATGTGGAGGGTCAGAGCGCCCTGTTCATGCGTGATAACGGCATCAGCGAGGGTCTGGTGTTCCACAACA
ACCCGGAAGGCACCTGCGGTTTTTGCGTGAACATGACCGAGACCCTGCTGCCGGAAAACGCGAAAATGAC
CGTGGTGCCGCCGGAAGGTTCTGGCGGCTCAACTAATCTGAGCGACATCATTGAGAAGGAGACTGGGAAA
CAGCTGGTCATTCAGGAGTCCATCCTGATGCTGCCTGAGGAGGTGGAGGAAGTGATCGGCAACAAGCCAG
AGTCTGACATCCTGGTGCACACCGCCTACGACGAGTCCACAGATGAGAATGTGATGCTGCTGACCTCTGA
CGCCCCCGAGTATAAGCCTTGGGCCCTGGTCATCCAGGATTCTAACGGCGAGAATAAGATCAAGATGCTG
TGATAAGGGGTCTTTGTCCTCTGTACTGTCTCTCTCCTTGCCCCTAACCCAAAAAGCTTCATTTTTCTGT
GTAGGCTGCACAAGAGCCTTGATTGAAGATATATTCTTTCTGAACAGTATTTAAGGTTTCCAATAAAATG
TACACCCCTCAGAACTTCTGAGGCGGAAAGAACCAGCTGGGGCTCTAGGGGGTATCCCC
[124 nt withheld, positions 3980-4103]
C
[91 nt withheld, positions 4105-4195]
A
[49 nt withheld, positions 4197-4245]
CCTTTGACGTTGGAGTCCACGTTCTTT
[37 nt withheld, positions 4273-4309]
ACCCTATCTCGGTCTATTCTTTTGATTTATAAGGGATTTTGCCGATTTCGGCCTATTGGTTAAAAAATGA
GCTGATTTAACAAAAATTTAACGCGAATTAATTCTGTGGAATGTGTGTCAGTTAGGGTGTGGAAAGTCCC
CAGGCTCCCCAGCAGGCAGAAGTATGCAAAGCATGCATCTCAATTAGTCAGCAACCAGGTGTGGAAAGTC
CCCAGGCTCCCCAGCAGGCAGAAGTATGCAAAGCATGCATCTCAATTAGTCAGCAACCATAGTCCCGCCC
CTAACTCCGCCCATCCCGCCCCTAACTCCGCCCAGTTCCGCCCATTCTCCGCCCCATGGCTGACTAATTT
TTTTTATTTATGCAGAGGCCGAGGCCGCCTCTGCCTCTGAGCTATTCCAGAAGTAGTGAGGAGGCTTTTT
TGGAGGCCTAGGCTTTTGCAAAAAGCTCCCGGGAGCTTGTATATCCATTTTCGGATCTGATCAGCACGTG
TTGACAATTAATCATCGGCATAGTATATCGGCATAGTATAATACGACAAGGTGAGGAACTAAACCATGGC
CAAGCCTTTGTCTCAAGAAGAATCCACCCTCATTGAAAGAGCAACGGCTACAATCAACAGCATCCCCATC
TCTGAAGACTACAGCGTCGCCAGCGCAGCTCTCTCTAGCGACGGCCGCATCTTCACTGGTGTCAATGTAT
ATCATTTTACTGGGGGACCTTGTGCAGAACTCGTGGTGCTGGGCACTGCTGCTGCTGCGGCAGCTGGCAA
CCTGACTTGTATCGTCGCGATCGGAAATGAGAACAGGGGCATCTTGAGCCCCTGCGGACGGTGCCGACAG
GTGCTTCTCGATCTGCATCCTGGGATCAAAGCCATAGTGAAGGACAGTGATGGACAGCCGACGGCAGTTG
GGATTCGTGAATTGCTGCCCTCTGGTTATGTGTGGGAGGGCTAAGCACTTCGTGGCCGAGGAGCAGGACT
GACACGTGCTACGAGATTTCGATTCCACCGCCGCCTTCTATGAAAGGTTGGGCTTCGGAATCGTTTTCCG
GGACGCCGGCTGGATGATCCTCCAGCGCGGGGATCTCATGCTGGAGTTCTTCGCCCACCCCAACTTGTTT
ATTGCAGCTTATAATGGTTACAAATAAAGCAATAGCATCACAAATTTCACAAATAAAGCATTTTTTTCAC
TGCATTCTAGTTGTGGTTTGTCCAAACTCATCAATGTATCTTATCATGTCTGTATACCGTCGACCTCTAG
CTAGAGCTTGGCGTAATCATGGTCATAGCTGTTTCCTGTGTGAAATTGTTATCCGCTCACAATTCCACAC
AACATACGAGCCGGAAGCATAAAGTGTAAAGCCTGGGGTGCCTAATGAGTGAGCTAACTCACATTAATTG
CGTTGCGCTCACTGCCCGCTTTCCAGTCGGGAAACCTGTCGTGCCAGCTGCATTAATGAATCGGCCAACG
CGCGGGGAGAGGCGGTTTGCGTATTGGGCGCTCTTCCGCTTCCTCGCTCACTGACTCGCTGCGCTCGGTC
GTTCGGCTGCGGCGAGCGGTATCAGCTCACTCAAAGGCGGTAATACGGTTATCCACAGAATCAGGGGATA
ACGCAGGAAAGAACATGTGAGCAAAAGGCCAGCAAAAGGCCAGGAACCGTAAAAAGGCCGCGTTGCTGGC
GTTTTTCCATAGGCTCCGCCCCCCTGACGAGCATCACAAAAATCGACGCTCAAGTCAGAGGTGGCGAAAC
CCGACAGGACTATAAAGATACCAGGCGTTTCCCCCTGGAAGCTCCCTCGTGCGCTCTCCTGTTCCGACCC
TGCCGCTTACCGGATACCTGTCCGCCTTTCTCCCTTCGGGAAGCGTGGCGCTTTCTCATAGCTCACGCTG
TAGGTATCTCAGTTCGGTGTAGGTCGTTCGCTCCAAGCTGGGCTGTGTGCACGAACCCCCCGTTCAGCCC
GACCGCTGCGCCTTATCCGGTAACTATCGTCTTGAGTCCAACCCGGTAAGACACGACTTATCGCCACTGG
CAGCAGCCACTGGTAACAGGATTAGCAGAGCGAGGTATGTAGGCGGTGCTACAGAGTTCTTGAAGTGGTG
GCCTAACTACGGCTACACTAGAAGAACAGTATTTGGTATCTGCGCTCTGCTGAAGCCAGTTACCTTCGGA
AAAAGAGTTGGTAGCTCTTGATCCGGCAAACAAACCACCGCTGGTAGCGGTGGTTTTTTTGTTTGCAAGC
AGCAGATTACGCGCAGAAAAAAAGGATCTCAAGAAGATCCTTTGATCTTTTCTACGGGGTCTGACGCTCA
GTGGAACGAAAACTCACGTTAAGGGATTTTGGTCATGAGATTATCAAAAAGGATCTTCACCTAGATCCTT
TTAAATTAAAAATGAAGTTTTAAATCAATCTAAAGTATATATGAGTAAACTTGGTCTGACAGTTACCAAT
GTTTAATCAGTGAGGCACCTATCTCAGCGATCTGTCTATTTCGTTCATCCATAGTTGCCTGACTCCCCGT
CGTGTAGATAACTACGATACGGGAGGGCTTACCATCTGGCCCCAGTGCTGCAATGATACCGCGAGACCCA
CGCTCACCGGCTCCAGATTTATCAGCAATAAACCAGCCAGCCGGAAGGGCCGAGCGCAGAAGTGGTCCTG
CAACTTTATCCGCCTCCATCCAGTCTATTAATTGTTGCCGGGAAGCTAGAGTAAGTAGTTCGCCAGTTAA
TAGTTTGCGCAACGTTGTTGCCATTGCTACAGGCATCGTGGTGTCACGCTCGTCGTTTGGTATGGCTTCA
TTCAGCTCCGGTTCCCAACGATCAAGGCGAGTTACATGATCCCCCATGTTGTGCAAAAAAGCGGTTAGCT
CCTTCGGTCCTCCGATCGTTGTCAGAAGTAAGTTGGCCGCAGTGTTATCACTCATGGTTATGGCAGCACT
GCATAATTCTCTTACTGTCATGCCATCCGTAAGATGCTTTTCTGTGACTGGTGAGTACTCAACCAAGTCA
TTCTGAGAATAGTGTATGCGGCGACCGAGTTGCTCTTGCCCGGCGTCAATACGGGATAATACCGCGCCAC
ATAGCAGAACTTTAAAAGTGCTCATCATTGGAAAACGTTCTTCGGGGCGAAAACTCTCAAGGATCTTACC
GCTGTTGAGATCCAGTTCGATGTAACCCACTCGTGCACCCAACTGATCTTCAGCATCTTTTACTTTCACC
AGCGTTTCTGGGTGAGCAAAAACAGGAAGGCAAAATGCCGCAAAAAAGGGAATAAGGGCGACACGGAAAT
GTTGAATACTCATACTCTTCCTTTTTCAATATTATTGAAGCATTTATCAGGGTTATTGTCTCATGAGCGG
ATACATATTTGAATGTATTTAGAAAAATAAACAAATAGGGGTTCCGCGCACATTTCCCCGAAAAGTGCCA
CCTGACGTC
