>Addgene plasmid #221977 | ND2 alphaDdCBE T2 | depositor partial sequence | sequence record 434661 | Partial
ATGGCCTCCGTTCTGACCCCGCTGCTGCTGCGTGGCCTGACCGGCTCCGCTCGTCGTCTGCCAGTTCCGC
GTGCGAAAATCCATTCCCTGGACTACAAAGACCATGACGGTGATTATAAAGATCATGACATCGATTACAA
GGATGACGATGACAAGATGGACATCGCGGATCTGCGTACCCTGGGTTACAGCCAGCAGCAGCAGGAGAAG
ATCAAGCCAAAGGTGCGCAGCACCGTGGCCCAGCACCATGAAGCTCTGGTGGGTCACGGCTTCACCCACG
CGCACATCGTGGCTCTGAGCCAGCACCCAGCCGCGCTGGGTACCGTGGCCGTGAAATATCAGGACATGAT
TGCTGCCCTGCCAGAGGCTACCCATGAAGCGATTGTGGGTGTGGGCAAGAGAGGAGCCGGTGCTCGTGCG
CTGGAGGCCCTGCTGACCGTGGCCGGTGAACTGCGTGGCCCGCCGCTGCAGCTGGATACCGGCCAGCTGC
TGAAAATCGCGAAACGTGGCGGTGTGACCGCTGTGGAAGCTGTGCATGCCTGGCGTAATGCTCTGACCGG
TGCCCCCCTGAACCTGACCCCGGACCAAGTGGTGGCTATCGCCAGCAACATTGGCGGCAAGCAAGCGCTC
GAAACGGTGCAGCGGCTGTTGCCGGTGCTGTGCCAGGACCATGGCCTGACCCCGGACCAAGTGGTGGCTA
TCGCCAGCAACAATGGCGGCAAGCAAGCGCTCGAAACGGTGCAGCGGCTGTTGCCGGTGCTGTGCCAGGA
CCATGGCCTGACTCCGGACCAAGTGGTGGCTATCGCCAGCCACGATGGCGGCAAGCAAGCGCTCGAAACG
GTGCAGCGGCTGTTGCCGGTGCTGTGCCAGGACCATGGCCTGACCCCGGACCAAGTGGTGGCTATCGCCA
GCAACGGTGGCGGCAAGCAAGCGCTCGAAACGGTGCAGCGGCTGTTGCCGGTGCTGTGCCAGGACCATGG
CCTGACCCCGGACCAAGTGGTGGCTATCGCCAGCAACAATGGCGGCAAGCAAGCGCTCGAAACGGTGCAG
CGGCTGTTGCCGGTGCTGTGCCAGGACCATGGCCTGACCCCGGACCAAGTGGTGGCTATCGCCAGCAACA
ATGGCGGCAAGCAAGCGCTCGAAACGGTGCAGCGGCTGTTGCCGGTGCTGTGCCAGGACCATGGCCTGAC
CCCGGACCAAGTGGTGGCTATCGCCAGCAACAATGGCGGCAAGCAAGCGCTCGAAACGGTGCAGCGGCTG
TTGCCGGTGCTGTGCCAGGACCATGGCCTCACACCCGATCAGGTCGTGGCTATCGCCAGCAACGGTGGCG
GCAAGCAAGCGCTCGAAACGGTGCAGCGGCTGTTGCCGGTGCTGTGCCAGGACCATGGCCTGACCCCGGA
CCAAGTGGTGGCTATCGCCAGCAACGGTGGCGGCAAGCAAGCGCTCGAAACGGTGCAGCGGCTGTTGCCG
GTGCTGTGCCAGGACCATGGCCTGACCCCGGACCAAGTGGTGGCTATCGCCAGCAACGGTGGCGGCAAGC
AAGCGCTCGAAACGGTGCAGCGGCTGTTGCCGGTGCTGTGCCAGGACCATGGCCTGACCCCGGACCAAGT
GGTGGCTATCGCCAGCAACAATGGCGGCAAGCAAGCGCTCGAAACGGTGCAGCGGCTGTTGCCGGTGCTG
TGCCAGGACCATGGCCTGACCCCGGACCAAGTGGTGGCTATCGCCAGCAACAATGGCGGCAAGCAAGCGC
TCGAAACGGTGCAGCGGCTGTTGCCGGTGCTGTGCCAGGACCATGGCCTGACCCCGGACCAAGTGGTGGC
TATCGCCAGCAACGGTGGCGGCAAGCAAGCGCTCGAAACGGTGCAGCGGCTGTTGCCGGTGCTGTGCCAG
GACCATGGCCTGACCCCGGACCAAGTGGTGGCTATCGCCAGCAACGGTGGCGGCAAGCAAGCGCTCGAAA
CGGTGCAGCGGCTGTTGCCGGTGCTGTGCCAGGACCATGGCCTGACCCCGGACCAAGTGGTGGCTATCGC
CAGCAACGGTGGCGGCAAGCAAGCGCTCGAAACGGTGCAGCGGCTGTTGCCGGTGCTGTGCCAGGACCAT
GGCCTGACCCCGGACCAAGTGGTGGCTATCGCCAGCAACATTGGCGGCAAGCAAGCGCTCGAAAGCATTG
TGGCCCAGCTGAGCCGGCCTGATCCGGCGTTGGCCGCGTTGACCAACGATCACCTGGTGGCCCTGGCCTG
CCTGGGCGGTCGTCCGGCCCTGGATGCGGTGAAGAAAGGCCTGGGTGGATCCGGCAGCTACGCCCTGGGT
CCGTATCAGATTAGCGCCCCGCAGCTGCCAGCTTACAATGGTCAGACCGTGGGTACCTTCTACTATGTGA
ACGACGCGGGCGGTCTGGAGAGCAAGGTGTTTAGCAGCGGCGGTCCAACCCCGTACCCAAACTATGCCAA
TGCCGGTCATGTGGAGGGTCAGAGCGCCCTGTTCATGCGTGATAACGGCATCAGCGAGGGTCTGGTGTTC
CACAACAACCCGGAAGGCACCTGCGGTTTTTGCGTGAACATGACCGAGACCCTGCTGCCGGAAAACGCGA
AAATGACCGTGGTGCCGCCGGAAGGTTCTGGCGGCTCAACTAATCTGAGCGACATCATTGAGAAGGAGAC
TGGGAAACAGCTGGTCATTCAGGAGTCCATCCTGATGCTGCCTGAGGAGGTGGAGGAAGTGATCGGCAAC
AAGCCAGAGTCTGACATCCTGGTGCACACCGCCTACGACGAGTCCACAGATGAGAATGTGATGCTGCTGA
CCTCTGACGCCCCCGAGTATAAGCCTTGGGCCCTGGTCATCCAGGATTCTAACGGCGAGAATAAGATCAA
GATGCTGTGATAAGGGGTCTTTGTCCTCTGTACTGTCTCTCTCCTTGCCCCTAACCCAAAAAGCTTCATT
TTTCTGTGTAGGCTGCACAAGAGCCTTGATTGAAGATATATTCTTTCTGAACAGTATTTAAGGTTTCCAA
TAAAATGTACACCCCTCAGAA
